Addgene plasmid #91438: pHH0103_SORBS2-3/3
Purpose: Protein expression and purification of human SH3 domain construct SORBS2-3/3
Depositing lab: Sachdev Sidhu. Depositing organization: University of Toronto. Publication: Comprehensive Analysis of the Human SH3 Domain Family Reveals a Wide Variety of Non-canonical Specificities. Teyra J, Huang H, Jain S, Guan X, Dong A, Liu Y, Tempel W, Min J, Tong Y, Kim PM, Bader GD, Sidhu SS. Structure. 2017 Oct 3;25(10):1598-1610.e3. doi: 10.1016/j.str.2017.07.017. Epub 2017 Sep 7. PubMed 28890361.
Backbone
  Vector backbone: pHH0103
  Vector type: Bacterial Expression
Growth in bacteria
  Bacterial resistance: Ampicillin, 100 μg/mL
  Growth temperature: 37°C
  Growth strain: DH5alpha
  Copy number: Low Copy
Gene/Insert
  Gene/Insert name: SORBS2-3/3
  Species: H. sapiens (human)
  Insert size (bp): 224
  Entrez Gene: SORBS2 (a.k.a. ARGBP2, PRO0618)
  Cloning method: Restriction Enzyme; 5′ cloning site Sfi1 (unknown if destroyed); 3′ cloning site Not1 (unknown if destroyed)
Terms and licenses: Academic/Nonprofit Terms; Industry Terms: Not Available to Industry
How to cite: pHH0103_SORBS2-3/3 was a gift from Sachdev Sidhu (Addgene plasmid # 91438 ; http://n2t.net/addgene:91438 ; RRID:Addgene_91438)
