[The description below was written by a language model from this plasmid's Addgene catalogue record and pLannotate feature annotations shown in this document.]
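Description:
pHH0103_SORBS2-3/3 is a bacterial expression plasmid of about 6.9 kb, built on the pHH0103 backbone, for producing and purifying a single human SH3 domain in E. coli. The insert is a 224 bp fragment of human SORBS2 (also known as ARGBP2), cloned between SfiI and NotI sites. The "3/3" in the name most likely marks it as the third of the protein's three SH3 domains, although the record does not say so. Automated annotation picks up only a short stretch in this region, matched by homology to rat Sorbs1. This probably reflects conservation within the sorbin/SH3 family, not a different insert.

Expression is driven by the strong hybrid tac promoter with a downstream lac operator. The plasmid also carries lacI under the up-regulated lacIq promoter, so transcription stays repressed until it is induced with IPTG or lactose. The coding region begins with a 6xHis tag followed by Schistosoma japonicum glutathione S-transferase, and the SH3 domain lies downstream of these. The arrangement implies an N-terminal His-GST fusion that can be purified on metal-chelate or glutathione resins. A phage fd terminator follows the insert, and beyond it lie fragments of M13 gene III. These fragments suggest the backbone derives from a phage-display phagemid, and they appear to sit outside the expressed cassette.

The plasmid replicates from a ColE1/pBR322-type origin with a bom site. The rop gene is interrupted by an f1 origin, and fragments of the tetracycline resistance gene and its promoter remain. Selection is by ampicillin through the TEM beta-lactamase gene and its own promoter, and the catalogue lists the plasmid as low copy. It belongs to a collection used to survey the binding specificities of the human SH3 domain family.
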