Features (pLannotate 1.2.2; 21 found; start..end, strand, type, name):
     44..121     +  promoter       lacIq promoter: lacI (mutant); In the lacIq allele, a single base change in the promoter boosts expression of the lacI gene about 10-fold.
    122..1204    +  CDS            lacI: lac repressor; lacI; The lac repressor binds to the lac operator to inhibit transcription in E. coli. This inhibition can be relieved by adding lactose or isopropyl-β-D-thiogalactopyranoside (IPTG).
   1217..1238    +  protein_bind   CAP binding site: CAP binding activates transcription in the presence of cAMP. E. coli catabolite activator protein
   1257..1274    +  promoter       tet promoter (fragment): E. coli promoter for tetracycline efflux protein gene
   1447..1475    +  promoter       tac promoter: strong E. coli promoter; hybrid between the trp and lac UV5 promoters
   1483..1499    +  protein_bind   lac operator: The lac repressor binds to the lac operator to inhibit transcription in E. coli. This inhibition can be relieved by adding lactose or isopropyl-β-D-thiogalactopyranoside (IPTG). lac repressor encoded by lacI
   1584..1601    +  CDS            6xHis: 6xHis affinity tag
   1617..2270    +  CDS            GST26_SCHJA: Experimental evidence at protein level: Swiss-Prot protein existence level 1. GST isoenzymes appear to play a central role in the parasite detoxification system. Other functions are also suspected including a role in increasing the solubility of haematin in the parasite gut. From Schistosoma japonicum (Blood fluke).
   2457..2501    +  CDS            Sorbs1 (fragment): SRBS1_RAT - Experimental evidence at protein level: Swiss-Prot protein existence level 1. Plays a role in tyrosine phosphorylation of CBL by linking CBL to the insulin receptor. Required for insulin-stimulated glucose transport. Involved in formation of actin stress fibers and focal adhesions (By similarity). From Rattus norvegicus (Rat).
   2556..2603    +  terminator     fd terminator (sequence withheld): central terminator from bacteriophage fd (Otsuka and Kunisawa, 1982)
   2608..2820    +  CDS            M13 gene III (fragment) (sequence partly withheld): pIII; III; minor coat protein
   2835..3305    +  CDS            M13 gene III (fragment) (sequence partly withheld): pIII; III; minor coat protein
   3327..3397    +  CDS            TcR (fragment): tetracycline efflux protein; tet; confers resistance to tetracycline
   3639..4019    -  CDS            YPB1_ECOLX: Protein predicted: Swiss-Prot protein existence level 4. From Escherichia coli.
   4036..4187    +  CDS            rop (fragment): Rop protein, which maintains plasmids at low copy number; rop
   4223..4651    -  rep_origin     f1 ori (sequence partly withheld): f1 bacteriophage origin of replication; arrow indicates direction of (+) strand synthesis
   4660..4699    +  CDS            rop (fragment): Rop protein, which maintains plasmids at low copy number; rop
   4801..4941    +  misc_feature   bom: basis of mobility region from pBR322
   5127..5714    -  rep_origin     ori: high-copy-number ColE1/pMB1/pBR322/pUC origin of replication
   5888..6745    -  CDS            bla: BLAT_ECOLX - Experimental evidence at protein level: Swiss-Prot protein existence level 1. TEM-type are the most prevalent beta-lactamases in enterobacteria; they hydrolyze the beta-lactam bond in susceptible beta-lactam antibiotics, thus conferring resistance to penicillins and cephalosporins. TEM-3 and TEM-4 are capable of hydrolyzing cefotaxime and ceftazidime. TEM-5 is capable of hydrolyzing ceftazidime. TEM-6 is capable of hydrolyzing ceftazidime and aztreonam. TEM-8/CAZ-2, TEM- 16/CAZ-7 and TEM-24/CAZ-6 are markedly active against ceftazidime. IRT- 4 shows resistance to beta-lactamase in
   6746..6850    -  promoter       AmpR promoter: bla
>Addgene plasmid #91438 | pHH0103_SORBS2-3/3 | addgene full sequence | sequence record 192300 | Addgene NGS Result
AAAATAGGCGTATCACGAGGCCCTTTCGTCTTCAAGAATTCCCGACACCATCGAATGGTGCAAAACCTTT
CGCGGTATGGCATGATAGCGCCCGGAAGAGAGTCAATTCAGGGTGGTGAATGTGAAACCAGTAACGTTAT
ACGATGTCGCAGAGTATGCCGGTGTCTCTTATCAGACCGTTTCCCGCGTGGTGAACCAGGCCAGCCACGT
TTCTGCGAAAACGCGGGAAAAAGTGGAAGCGGCGATGGCGGAGCTGAATTACATTCCCAACCGCGTGGCA
CAACAACTGGCGGGCAAACAGTCGTTGCTGATTGGCGTTGCCACCTCCAGTCTGGCCCTGCACGCGCCGT
CGCAAATTGTCGCGGCGATTAAATCTCGCGCCGATCAACTGGGTGCCAGCGTGGTGGTGTCGATGGTAGA
ACGAAGCGGCGTCGAAGCCTGTAAAGCGGCGGTGCACAATCTTCTCGCGCAACGCGTCAGTGGGCTGATC
ATTAACTATCCGCTGGATGACCAGGATGCCATTGCTGTGGAAGCTGCCTGCACTAATGTTCCGGCGTTAT
TTCTTGATGTCTCTGACCAGACACCCATCAACAGTATTATTTTCTCCCATGAAGACGGTACGCGACTGGG
CGTGGAGCATCTGGTCGCATTGGGTCACCAGCAAATCGCGCTGTTAGCGGGCCCATTAAGTTCTGTCTCG
GCGCGTCTGCGTCTGGCTGGCTGGCATAAATATCTCACTCGCAATCAAATTCAGCCGATAGCGGAACGGG
AAGGCGACTGGAGTGCCATGTCCGGTTTTCAACAAACCATGCAAATGCTGAATGAGGGCATCGTTCCCAC
TGCGATGCTGGTTGCCAACGATCAGATGGCGCTGGGCGCAATGCGCGCCATTACCGAGTCCGGGCTGCGC
GTTGGTGCGGATATCTCGGTAGTGGGATACGACGATACCGAAGACAGCTCATGTTATATCCCGCCGTTAA
CCACCATCAAACAGGATTTTCGCCTGCTGGGGCAAACCAGCGTGGACCGCTTGCTGCAACTCTCTCAGGG
CCAGGCGGTGAAGGGCAATCAGCTGTTGCCCGTCTCACTGGTGAAAAGAAAAACCACCCTGGCGCCCAAT
ACGCAAACCGCCTCTCCCCGCGCGTTGGCCGATTCATTAATGCAGCTGGCACGACAGGTTTCCCGACTGG
AAAGCGGGCAGTGAGCGCAACGCAATTAATGTAAGTTAGCTCACTCATTAGGCACAATTCTCATGTTTGA
CAGCTTATCATCGACTGCACGGTGCACCAATGCTTCTGGCGTCAGGCAGCCATCGGAAGCTGTGGTATGG
CTGTGCAGGTCGTAAATCACTGCATAATTCGTGTCGCTCAAGGCGCACTCCCGTTCTGGATAATGTTTTT
TGCGCCGACATCATAACGGTTCTGGCAAATATTCTGAAATGAGCTGTTGACAATTAATCATCGGCTCGTA
TAATGTGTGGAATTGTGAGCGGATAACAATTTCACACAGGAAACAGCCAGTCCGTTTAGGTGTTTTCACG
AGCACTTCACCAACAAGGACCATAGATTATGAAAATCGAAGAACACCATCACCATCACCATTCCAGCGGT
AAGCTTATGTCCCCTATACTAGGTTATTGGAAAATTAAGGGCCTTGTGCAACCCACTCGACTTCTTTTGG
AATATCTTGAAGAAAAATATGAAGAGCATTTGTATGAGCGCGATGAAGGTGATAAATGGCGAAACAAAAA
GTTTGAATTGGGTTTGGAGTTTCCCAATCTTCCTTATTATATTGATGGTGATGTTAAATTAACACAGTCT
ATGGCCATCATACGTTATATAGCTGACAAGCACAACATGTTGGGTGGTTGTCCAAAAGAGCGTGCAGAGA
TTTCAATGCTTGAAGGAGCGGTTTTGGATATTAGATACGGTGTTTCGAGAATTGCATATAGTAAAGACTT
TGAAACTCTCAAAGTTGATTTTCTTAGCAAGCTACCTGAAATGCTGAAAATGTTCGAAGATCGTTTATGT
CATAAAACATATTTAAATGGTGATCATGTAACCCATCCTGACTTCATGTTGTATGACGCTCTTGATGTTG
TTTTATACATGGACCCAATGTGCCTGGATGCGTTCCCAAAATTAGTTTGTTTTAAAAAACGTATTGAAGC
TATCCCACAAATTGATAAGTACTTGAAATCCAGCAAGTATATAGCATGGCCTTTGCAGGGCTGGCAAGCC
ACGTTTGGTGGTGGCGACCATCCTCCAAAATCGGATCTGGAAGTTCTGTTCCAGGGGCCCCTGTCCAGCG
GTCTGGTTCCGCGTGGTTCCGGTACCGCGGCCCAGCCGGCCATGGCCCAGGGCGCGCTGGAACCATTTCA
GGCCCTGTACAACTATACCCCGCGTAACGAAGATGAACTGGAACTGCGTGAATCCGATGTTATTGATGTT
ATGGAAAAATGTGATGATGGTTGGTTTGTCGGTACTTCCCGTCGTACCAAATTCTTTGGTACTTTTCCCG
GTAACTATGTCAAACGTCTGGCGGCCGCATA
[142 nt withheld, positions 2552-2693]
C
[98 nt withheld, positions 2695-2792]
AGTTTGTACTGGTGACGAAACTCAGTGTCTAGCTAGAGTGGC
[149 nt withheld, positions 2835-2983]
T
[41 nt withheld, positions 2985-3025]
T
[62 nt withheld, positions 3027-3088]
A
[35 nt withheld, positions 3090-3124]
CCTCCCTCAATCGGTTGAATGTCGCCCTTTTGTCTTTGGCGCTGGTAAACCATATGAA
[86 nt withheld, positions 3183-3268]
T
[54 nt withheld, positions 3270-3323]
CTAGCGCCGCCCTATACCTTGTCTGCCTCCCCGCGTTGCGTCGCGGTGCATGGAGCCGGGCCACCTCGAC
CTGAATGGAAGCCGGCGGCACCTCGCTAACGGATTCACCACTCCAAGAATTGGAGCCAATCAATTCTTGC
GGAGAACTGTGAATGCGCAAACCAACCCTTGGCAGAACATATCCATCGCGTCCGCCATCTCCAGCAGCCG
CACGCGGCGCATCTCGGGCAGCGTTGGGTCCTGGCCACGGGTGCGCATGATCGTGCTCCTGTCGTTGAGG
ACCCGGCTAGGCTGGCGGGGTTGCCTTACTGGTTAGCAGAATGAATCACCGATACGCGAGCGAACGTGAA
GCGACTGCTGCTGCAAAACGTCTGCGACCTGAGCAACAACATGAATGGTCTTCGGTTTCCGTGTTTCGTA
AAGTCTGGAAACGCGGAAGTCAGCGCCCTGCACCATTATGTTCCGGATCTGCATCGCAGGATGCTGCTGG
CTACCCTGTGGAACACCTACATCTGTATTAACGAAGCGCTGGCATTGACCCTGAGTGATTTTTCTCTGGT
CCCGCCGCATCCATACCGCCAGTTGTTTACCCTCACAACGTTCCAGTAACCGGGCATGTTCATCATCAGT
AACCCGTATCGTGAGCATCCTCTCTCGTTTCATCGGTATCATTACCCCCATGAACAGAAATCCCCCTTAC
ACGGAGGCATCAGTGACCAAACAGGAAAAAACCGCCCTTAACATGGCCCGCTTTATCAGAAGCCAGACAT
TAACGCTTCTGGAGAAACTCAACGAGCTGGACGCGGATGAACAGGCAGACATCTGTGAATCGCTTCACGA
CCACGCTGATGAGCTTTACCGCAGGATCCGCGAAATTGTAAGCGTTAATATTTTGTTAAAATTCGCGTTA
AATTTTTGTTAAATCAGCTCATTTTTTAACCAATAGGCCGAAATCGGCAAAATCCCTTATAAATCAAAAG
AATAGACCGAGATAGGGT
[37 nt withheld, positions 4322-4358]
AAAGAACGTGGACTCCAACGTCAAAGG
[49 nt withheld, positions 4386-4434]
T
[91 nt withheld, positions 4436-4526]
G
[124 nt withheld, positions 4528-4651]
CGCGGATCCTGCCTCGCGCGTTTCGGTGATGACGGTGAAAACCTCTGACACATGCAGCTCCCGGAGACGG
TCACAGCTTGTCTGTAAGCGGATGCCGGGAGCAGACAAGCCCGTCAGGGCGCGTCAGCGGGTGTTGGCGG
GTGTCGGGGCGCAGCCATGACCCAGTCACGTAGCGATAGCGGAGTGTATACTGGCTTAACTATGCGGCAT
CAGAGCAGATTGTACTGAGAGTGCACCATATGCGGTGTGAAATACCGCACAGATGCGTAAGGAGAAAATA
CCGCATCAGGCGCTCTTCCGCTTCCTCGCTCACTGACTCGCTGCGCTCGGTCGTTCGGCTGCGGCGAGCG
GTATCAGCTCACTCAAAGGCGGTAATACGGTTATCCACAGAATCAGGGGATAACGCAGGAAAGAACATGT
GAGCAAAAGGCCAGCAAAAGGCCAGGAACCGTAAAAAGGCCGCGTTGCTGGCGTTTTTCCATAGGCTCCG
CCCCCCTGACGAGCATCACAAAAATCGACGCTCAAGTCAGAGGTGGCGAAACCCGACAGGACTATAAAGA
TACCAGGGTTTCCCCCTGGAAGCTCCCTCGTGCGCTCTCCTGTTCCGACCCTGCCGCTTACCGGATACCT
GTCCGCCTTTCTCCCTTCGGGAAGCGTGGCGCTTTCTCATAGCTCACGCTGTAGGTATCTCAGTTCGGTG
TAGGTCGTTCGCTCCAAGCTGGGCTGTGTGCACGAACCCCCCGTTCAGCCCGACCGCTGCGCCTTATCCG
GTAACTATCGTCTTGAGTCCAACCCGGTAAGACACGACTTATCGCCACTGGCAGCAGCCACTGGTAACAG
GATTAGCAGAGCGAGGTATGTAGGCGGTGCTACAGAGTTCTTGAAGTGGTGGCCTAACTACGGCTACACT
AGAAGGACAGTATTTGGTATCTGCGCTCTGCTGAAGCCAGTTACCTTCGGAAAAAGAGTTGGTAGCTCTT
GATCCGGCAAACAAACCACCGCTGGTAGCGGTGGTTTTTTTGTTTGCAAGCAGCAGATTACGCGCAGAAA
AAAAGGATCTCAAGAAGATCCTTTGATCTTTTCTACGGGGTCTGACGCTCAGTGGAACGAAAACTCACGT
TAAGGGATTTTGGTCATGAGATTATCAAAAAGGATCTTCACCTAGATCCTTTTAAATTAAAAATGAAGTT
TTAAATCAATCTAAAGTATATATGAGTAAACTTGGTCTGACAGTTACCAATGCTTAATCAGTGAGGCACC
TATCTCAGCGATCTGTCTATTTCGTTCATCCATAGTTGCCTGACTCCCCGTCGTGTAGATAACTACGATA
CGGGAGGGCTTACCATCTGGCCCCAGTGCTGCAATGATACCGCGAGACCCACGCTCACCGGCTCCAGATT
TATCAGCAATAAACCAGCCAGCCGGAAGGGCCGAGCGCAGAAGTGGTCCTGCAACTTTATCCGCCTCCAT
CCAGTCTATTAATTGTTGCCGGGAAGCTAGAGTAAGTAGTTCGCCAGTTAATAGTTTGCGCAACGTTGTT
GCCATTGCTGCAGGCATCGTGGTGTCACGCTCGTCGTTTGGTATGGCTTCATTCAGCTCCGGTTCCCAAC
GATCAAGGCGAGTTACATGATCCCCCATATTGTGCAAAAAAGCGGTTAGCTCCTTCGGTCCTCCGATCGT
TGTCAGAAGTAAGTTGGCCGCAGTGTTATCACTCATGGTTATGGCAGCACTGCATAATTCTCTTACTGTC
ATGCCATCCGTAAGATGCTTTTCTGTGACTGGTGAGTACTCAACCAAGTCATTCTGAGAATAGTGTATGC
GGCGACCGAGTTGCTCTTGCCCGGCGTCAACACGGGATAATACCGCGCCACATAGCAGAACTTTAAAAGT
GCTCATCATTGGAAAACGTTCTTCGGGGCGAAAACTCTCAAGGATCTTACCGCTGTTGAGATCCAGTTCG
ATGTAACCCACTCGTGCACCCAACTGATCTTCAGCATCTTTTACTTTCACCAGCGTTTCTGGGTGAGCAA
AAACAGGAAGGCAAAATGCCGCAAAAAAGGGAATAAGGGCGACACGGAAATGTTGAATACTCATACTCTT
CCTTTTTCAATATTATTGAAGCATTTATCAGGGTTATTGTCTCATGAGCGGATACATATTTGAATGTATT
TAGAAAAATAAACAAATAGGGGTTCCGCGCACATTTCCCCGAAAAGTGCCACCTGACGTCTAAGAAACCA
TTATTATCATGACATTAACCTATA
