>Addgene plasmid #91438 | pHH0103_SORBS2-3/3 | depositor partial sequence | sequence record 175926 | insert sequence
GGTACCGAATTCGGATCCGCGCGCTGGAACCATTTCAGGCCCTGTACAACTATACCCCGCGTAACGAAGA
TGAACTGGAACTGCGTGAATCCGATGTTATTGATGTTATGGAAAAATGTGATGATGGTTGGTTTGTCGGT
ACTTCCCGTCGTACCAAATTCTTTGGTACTTTTCCCGGTAACTATGTCAAACGTCTGGCGGCCGCTAGCT
AAGTCGACGAGCTC
